>Addgene plasmid #246371 | pIVT-mRuby2-P2A-PuroR_pKG02755 | addgene full sequence | sequence record 489522 | Addgene NGS Result
AATGGCCACCATGGTGTCTAAGGGCGAAGAGCTGATCAAGGAAAATATGCGTATGAAGGTGGTCATGGAA
GGTTCGGTCAACGGCCACCAATTCAAATGCACAGGTGAAGGAGAAGGCAATCCGTACATGGGAACTCAAA
CCATGAGGATCAAAGTCATCGAGGGAGGACCCCTGCCATTTGCCTTTGACATTCTTGCCACGTCGTTCAT
GTATGGCAGCCGTACTTTTATCAAGTACCCGAAAGGCATTCCTGATTTCTTTAAACAGTCCTTTCCTGAG
GGTTTTACTTGGGAAAGAGTTACGAGATACGAAGATGGTGGAGTCGTCACCGTCATGCAGGACACCAGCC
TTGAGGATGGCTGTCTCGTTTACCACGTCCAAGTCAGAGGGGTAAACTTTCCCTCCAATGGTCCCGTGAT
GCAGAAGAAGACCAAGGGTTGGGAGCCTAATACAGAGATGATGTATCCAGCAGATGGTGGTCTGAGGGGA
TACACTCATATGGCACTGAAAGTTGATGGTGGTGGCCATCTGTCTTGCTCTTTCGTAACAACTTACAGGT
CAAAAAAGACCGTCGGGAACATCAAGATGCCCGGTATCCATGCCGTTGATCACCGCCTGGAAAGGTTAGA
GGAAAGTGACAATGAAATGTTCGTAGTACAACGCGAACACGCAGTTGCCAAGTTCGCCGGGCTTGGTGGT
GGGATGGACGAGCTGTACAAGGGAAGCGGAGCTACTAACTTCAGCCTGCTGAAGCAGGCTGGAGACGTGG
AGGAGAACCCTGGACCTATGACCGAGTACAAGCCCACGGTGCGCCTCGCCACCCGCGACGACGTCCCCAG
GGCCGTACGCACCCTCGCCGCCGCGTTCGCCGACTACCCCGCCACGCGCCACACCGTCGATCCGGACCGC
CACATCGAGCGGGTCACCGAGCTGCAAGAACTCTTCCTCACGCGCGTCGGGCTCGACATCGGCAAGGTGT
GGGTCGCGGACGACGGCGCCGCGGTGGCGGTCTGGACCACGCCGGAGAGCGTCGAAGCGGGGGCGGTGTT
CGCCGAGATCGGCCCGCGCATGGCCGAGTTGAGCGGTTCCCGGCTGGCCGCGCAGCAACAGATGGAAGGC
CTCCTGGCGCCGCACCGGCCCAAGGAGCCCGCGTGGTTCCTGGCCACCGTCGGCGTCTCGCCCGACCACC
AGGGCAAGGGTCTGGGCAGCGCCGTCGTGCTCCCCGGAGTGGAGGCGGCCGAGCGCGCCGGGGTGCCCGC
CTTCCTGGAGACATCCGCGCCCCGCAACCTCCCCTTCTACGAGCGGCTCGGCTTCACCGTCACCGCCGAC
GTCGAGGTGCCCGAAGGACCGCGCACCTGGTGCATGACCCGCAAGCCCGGTGCCTGACAACCTCGAGCTC
AAGCTTCGAATTCACCCCACCAGTGCAGGCTGCCTATCAGAAAGTGGTGGCTGGTGTGGCTAATGCCCTG
GCCCACAAGTATCACTAAGCTCGCTTTCTTGCTGTCCAATTTCTATTAAAGGTTCCTTTGTTCCCTAAGT
CCAACTACTAAACTGGGGGATATTATGAAGGGCCTTGAGCATCTGGATTCTGCCTAATAAAAAACATTTA
TTTTCATTGCAATGATGTATTTAAATTATTTCTGAATATTTTACTAAAAAGGGAATGTGGGAGGTCAGTG
CATTTAAAACATAAAGAAATGAAGAGCTAGTTCAAACCTTGGGAAAATACACTATATCTTAAACTCCATG
AAAGAAGGTGAGGCTGCAAACAGCTAATGCACATTGGCAACAGCCCCTGATGCCTATGCCTTATTCATCC
CTCAGAAAAGGATTCAAGTAGAGGCTTGATTTGGAGGTTAAAGTCTGAGAGATCCCCTCATAATTTCCCC
AAAGCGTAACCATGTGTGAATAAATTTTGAGCTAGTAGGGTTGCAGCCACGAGTAAGTCTTCCCTTGTTA
TTGTGTAGCCAGAATGCCGCAAAACTTCCATGCCTAAGCGAACTGTTGAGAGTACGTTTCGATTTCTGAC
TGTGTTAGCCTGGAAGTGCTTGTCCCAACCTTGTTTCTGAGCATGAACGCCCGCAAGCCAACATGTTAGT
TGAAGCATCAGGGCGATTAGCAGCATGATATCAAAACGCTCTGAGCTGCTCGTTCGGCTATGGCGTAGGC
CTAGTCCGTAGGCAGGACTTTTCAAGTCTCGGAAGGTTTCTTCAATCTGCATTCGCTTCGAATAGATATT
AACAAGTTGTTTGGGTGTTCGAATTTCAACAGGTAAGTTAGTTGCTAGAACCCATGGCTCCTTTGCCGAC
GCTGAGTAGATTTTAGGTGACGGGTGGTGACAATGAGTCCGTGTCGAGCGCTGATTTTTTCGGCCTTTAG
AGCGAGATTTATACAATAGAATTTGGCATGAGATTGGATTGCTTTTAGTCAGCCTCTTATAGCCTAAAGT
CTTTGAGTGACTAGATGACATATCATGTAAGTTGCTGATAGGTTTCCAGTTTTCCGCTCCTAGGTCTGCA
TATTGTACTTTTCCTCTTACTCGACTTAACCAGTACCAACCCAGCTTCTCAACGGATTTATACCATGGCA
CTTTAAAGCCAGCATCACTGACAATGAGCGGTGTGGTGTTACTCGGTAGAATGCTCGCAAGGTCGGCTAG
AAATTGGTCATGAGCTTTCTTTGAACATTGCTCTGAAAGCGGGAACGCTTTCTCATAAAGAGTAACAGAA
CGACCGTGTAGTGCGACTGAAGCTCGCAATACCATAAGTCGTTTTTGCTCACGAATATCAGACCAGTCAA
CAAGTACAATGGGCATCGTATTGCCCGAACAGATAAAGCTAGCATGCCAACGGTATACAGCGAGTCGCTC
TTTGTGGAGGTGACGATTACCTAACAATCGGTCGATTCGTTTGATGTTATGTTTTGTTCTCGCTTTGGTT
GGCAGGTTACGGCCAAGTTCGGTAAGAGTGAGAGTTTTACAGTCAAGTAATGCGTGGCAAGCCAACGTTA
AGCTGTTGAGTCGTTTTAAGTGTAATTCGGGGCAGAATTGGTAAAGAGAGTCGTGTAAAATATCGAGTTC
GCACATCTTGTTGTCTGATTATTGATTTTTCGCGAAACCATTTGATCATATGACAAGATGTGTATCCACC
TTAACTTAATGATTTTTACCAAAATCATTAGGGGATTCATCAGGGTTAAAGTTTTGCTATGCTGTATTTT
ACGCGGAACCCCTATTTGTTTATTTTTCTAAATACATTCAAATATGTATCCGCTCATGAGACAATAACCC
TGATAAATGCTTCAATAATATTGAAAAAGGAAGAGTATGAGTATTCAACATTTCCGTGTCGCCCTTATTC
CCTTTTTTGCGGCATTTTGCCTTCCTGTTTTTGCTCACCCAGAAACGCTGGTGAAAGTAAAAGATGCTGA
AGATCAGTTGGGTGCACGAGTGGGTTACATCGAACTGGATCTCAACAGCGGTAAGATCCTTGAGAGTTTT
CGCCCCGAAGAACGTTTTCCAATGATGAGCACTTTTAAAGTTCTGCTATGTGGCGCGGTATTATCCCGTG
TTGACGCCGGGCAAGAGCAACTCGGTCGCCGCATACACTATTCTCAGAATGACTTGGTTGAGTACTCACC
AGTCACAGAAAAGCATCTTACGGATGGCATGACAGTAAGAGAATTATGCAGTGCTGCCATAACCATGAGT
GATAACACTGCGGCCAACTTACTTCTGACAACGATCGGAGGACCGAAGGAGCTAACCGCTTTTTTGCACA
ACATGGGGGATCATGTAACTCGCCTTGATCGTTGGGAACCGGAGCTGAATGAAGCCATACCAAACGACGA
GCGTGACACCACGATGCCTGTAGCAATGGCAACAACGTTGCGCAAACTATTAACTGGCGAACTACTTACT
CTAGCTTCCCGGCAACAATTAATAGACTGGATGGAGGCGGATAAAGTTGCAGGACCACTTCTGCGCTCGG
CCCTTCCGGCTGGCTGGTTTATTGCTGATAAATCTGGAGCCGGTGAGCGTGGGTATCGCGGTATCATTGC
AGCACTGGGGCCAGATGGTAAGCCCTCCCGTATCGTAGTTATCTACACGACGGGGAGTCAGGCAACTATG
GATGAACGAAATAGACAGATCGCTGAGATAGGTGCCTCACTGATTAAGCATTGGTAACTGTCAGACCAAG
TTTACTCATATATACTTTAGATTGATTTAAAACTTCATTTTTAATTTAAAAGGATCTAGGTGAAGATCCT
TTTTGATAATCTCATGACCAAAATCCCTTAACGTGAGTTTTCGTTCCACTGAGCGTCAGACCCCGTAGAA
AAGATCAAAGGATCTTCTTGAGATCCTTTTTTTCTGCGCGTAATCTGCTGCTTGCAAACAAAAAAACCAC
CGCTACCAGCGGTGGTTTGTTTGCCGGATCAAGAGCTACCAACTCTTTTTCCGAAGGTAACTGGCTTCAG
CAGAGCGCAGATACCAAATACTGTTCTTCTAGTGTAGCCGTAGTTAGGCCACCACTTCAAGAACTCTGTA
GCACCGCCTACATACCTCGCTCTGCTAATCCTGTTACCAGTGGCTGCTGCCAGTGGCGATAAGTCGTGTC
TTACCGGGTTGGACTCAAGACGATAGTTACCGGATAAGGCGCAGCGGTCGGGCTGAACGGGGGGTTCGTG
CACACAGCCCAGCTTGGAGCGAACGACCTACACCGAACTGAGATACCTACAGCGTGAGCTATGAGAAAGC
GCCACGCTTCCCGAAGGGAGAAAGGCGGACAGGTATCCGGTAAGCGGCAGGGTCGGAACAGGAGAGCGCA
CGAGGGAGCTTCCAGGGGGAAACGCCTGGTATCTTTATAGTCCTGTCGGGTTTCGCCACCTCTGACTTGA
GCGTCGATTTTTGTGATGCTCGTCAGGGGGGCGGAGCCTATGGAAACTCCTGGGCAACGTGCTGGTCTGT
GTGCTGGCCCATCACTTTGGCAAAGCACGCTACCGGTC
Features (pLannotate 1.2.2; 9 found; start..end, strand, type, name):
     11..721     +  CDS            mRuby2: mRuby2 is a basic (constitutively fluorescent) red fluorescent protein published in 2012, derived from Entacmaea quadricolor. It has moderate acid sensitivity.
    788..1387    +  CDS            PuroR (fragment): puromycin N-acetyltransferase; pac from Streptomyces; confers resistance to puromycin
   1408..1485    +  CDS            HBB (fragment): HBB_PONPY - Experimental evidence at transcript level: Swiss-Prot protein existence level 2. Involved in oxygen transport from the lung to the various peripheral tissues. From Pongo pygmaeus (Bornean orangutan).
   1489..1864    +  polyA_signal   β-globin poly(A): human β-globin polyadenylation signal
   3078..3147    +  ncRNA          RNA-OUT: Accession: RF00240 - RNA-OUT
   3194..3221    +  polyA_signal   β-globin poly(A) (fragment): human β-globin polyadenylation signal
   3222..3326    +  promoter       AmpR promoter: bla
   3327..4187    +  CDS            AmpR: β-lactamase; bla; confers resistance to ampicillin, carbenicillin, and related antibiotics
   4358..4946    +  rep_origin     ori: high-copy-number ColE1/pMB1/pBR322/pUC origin of replication
