[The description below was written by a language model from this plasmid's Addgene catalogue record and pLannotate feature annotations shown in this document.]
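Description:
pIVT-mRuby2-P2A-PuroR_pKG02755 is a pUC19-derived plasmid that serves as a template for in vitro transcription of modified mRNA (modRNA), not as a conventional expression vector. It is propagated in E. coli using the high-copy ColE1/pUC origin and selected through the β-lactamase (AmpR) gene, which is driven by its own bla promoter. The full sequenced record is about 5 kb. The feature table also annotates an RNA-OUT non-coding RNA element and a short extra β-globin poly(A) fragment in the backbone, but the record does not explain their role.

The payload, assembled by Golden Gate cloning, is a synthetic 1.4 kb open reading frame. It joins the red fluorescent protein mRuby2 to puromycin N-acetyltransferase (PuroR) through a P2A self-cleaving peptide, so one transcript yields both a fluorescent reporter and a puromycin selection marker as separate proteins. According to the depositor, the coding sequence is flanked by 5' and 3' β-globin UTRs chosen from earlier work on effective modRNA expression in human iPSCs. The annotated HBB fragment and β-globin poly(A) region downstream of PuroR correspond to the 3' portion.

No T7 promoter or poly(A) tract is annotated in the plasmid. The depositor notes that both are added by PCR. The forward primer binds the 5' UTR and carries a T7 promoter compatible with AG CleanCap co-transcriptional capping, and the reverse primer binds the 3' UTR and encodes the poly(A) tail. The resulting linear amplicon is then transcribed to make modRNA, giving transient mRuby2 fluorescence and puromycin resistance in transfected mammalian cells.
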