Addgene plasmid #246371: pIVT-mRuby2-P2A-PuroR_pKG02755
Purpose: IVT template for making modRNA encoding mRuby2-P2A-PuroR
Depositing lab: Kate Galloway. Depositing organization: Massachusetts Institute of Technology. Publication: Programmable promoter editing for precise control of transgene expression. Kabaria SR, Bae Y, Ehmann ME, Lende-Dorn BA, Beitz AM, Peterman EL, Love KS, Ploessl DS, Galloway KE. Nat Biotechnol. 2025 Oct 13. doi: 10.1038/s41587-025-02854-y. PubMed 41083901.
Backbone
  Vector backbone: pUC19
  Backbone size w/o insert (bp): 3630
  Vector type: Mammalian Expression, Synthetic Biology ; in vitro transcription
  Selectable markers: Puromycin
Growth in bacteria
  Bacterial resistance: Ampicillin, 100 μg/mL
  Growth temperature: 37°C
  Growth strain: NEB Stable
  Copy number: Unknown
Gene/Insert
  Gene/Insert name: mRuby2-P2A-PuroR
  Species: Synthetic
  Insert size (bp): 1377
  Mutation: none
  Cloning method: Golden Gate
Terms and licenses: Academic/Nonprofit Terms; Industry Terms: Not Available to Industry
Depositor comments: PCR template for generating linear template for in vitro transcription. 5' and 3' beta globin UTR sequences were based on previous literature for effective modRNA expression in hiPSCs: 10.1016/j.crmeth.2022.100290The primers used for generating PCR template also came from this work, and are as follows:FWD: 5'- AGCTATAATACGACTCACTATAAGctcctgggcaacgtgctg-3', which encodes the T7 promoter compatible with AG CleanCap reagent (upper-case bases) and binds to the 5' UTR (lower-case bases)REV: 5'-poly(T)116-GCAATGAAAATAAATGTTTTTTATTAGGCAGAAT-3'}, which encodes the poly(A) tail and binds to the 3'-UTR. Please visit https://doi.org/10.1101/2024.06.19.599813 for bioRxiv preprint.
How to cite: pIVT-mRuby2-P2A-PuroR_pKG02755 was a gift from Kate Galloway (Addgene plasmid # 246371 ; http://n2t.net/addgene:246371 ; RRID:Addgene_246371)
